Addgene plasmid #228370: Athal_PheRS_TP_pK7fWG2_IVD_FP611
Purpose: Expresses N-term transit peptide from Arabidopsis PheRS At3g58140 with demonstrated dual mito/plastid targeting; proof-of-concept for Plasmid 228371
Depositing lab: Daniel Sloan. Depositing organization: Colorado State University, Fort Collins. Publication: Photosynthetic demands on translational machinery drive retention of redundant tRNA metabolism in plant organelles. DeTar RA, Chustecki JM, Martinez-Hottovy A, Ceriotti LF, Broz AK, Lou X, Sanchez-Puerta MV, Elowsky C, Christensen AC, Sloan DB. Proc Natl Acad Sci U S A. 2024 Dec 24;121(52):e2421485121. doi: 10.1073/pnas.2421485121. Epub 2024 Dec 18. PubMed 39693336.
Backbone
  Vector backbone: pK7fWG2_IVD_FP613
  Vector type: Plant Expression
Growth in bacteria
  Bacterial resistance: Spectinomycin, 50 μg/mL
  Growth temperature: 37°C
  Growth strain: DH5alpha
  Copy number: High Copy
Gene/Insert
  Gene/Insert name: N-terminal transit peptide from Arabidopsis PheRS At3g58140 (Warren et al., 2023) with demonstrated dual mito/plastid targeting.
  Species: A. thaliana (mustard weed)
  Tag / fusion protein: Green Florescent Protien (C terminal on insert)
  Cloning method: Gateway Cloning
Terms and licenses: Academic/Nonprofit Terms; Industry Terms
How to cite: Athal_PheRS_TP_pK7fWG2_IVD_FP611 was a gift from Daniel Sloan (Addgene plasmid # 228370 ; http://n2t.net/addgene:228370 ; RRID:Addgene_228370)
