[The description below was written by a language model from this plasmid's Addgene catalogue record and pLannotate feature annotations shown in this document.]
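Description:
Athal_PheRS_TP_pK7fWG2_IVD_FP611 is a plant expression binary vector (about 12.7 kb) built on a modified pK7FWG2-type Gateway backbone for Agrobacterium-mediated delivery. It carries nopaline-type left and right T-DNA border repeats, a high-copy ColE1/pUC-type origin with a bom site for propagation in E. coli, and the pVS1 oriV with RepA and StaA for replication and stable maintenance in Agrobacterium. Bacterial selection is by spectinomycin through the aadA (SmR) gene. Within the T-DNA, a NOS promoter–nptII–NOS terminator cassette provides kanamycin selection in plant cells.

The T-DNA holds two fluorescent reporter cassettes. In the test cassette, a CaMV 35S promoter followed by a TMV Ω leader fragment drives a short N-terminal segment of Arabidopsis thaliana phenylalanyl-tRNA synthetase (At3g58140). This segment is flanked by attB1 and attB2 sites left by Gateway recombination and is fused at its C-terminus to EGFP, with a CaMV poly(A) signal terminating the unit. This transit peptide is recorded as having demonstrated dual mitochondrial and plastid targeting. The second cassette uses an enhanced (duplicated-enhancer) 35S promoter to express an N-terminal fragment of Arabidopsis isovaleryl-CoA dehydrogenase (IVD) fused to the red fluorescent protein eqFP611, also between attB sites and followed by a CaMV poly(A) signal. It most likely serves as a built-in mitochondrial marker, though the record does not state this role explicitly.

Co-expression of both fusions from one T-DNA lets green signal from the PheRS presequence be compared with the red reference in the same cell. The record describes the plasmid as a proof-of-concept control for a companion construct used in work on tRNA metabolism enzymes in plant organelles. The catalogue names the backbone with "FP613", whereas the plasmid name and the annotated sequence indicate eqFP611.
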