Features (pLannotate 1.2.2; 35 found; start..end, strand, type, name):
    179..201     -  misc_feature   MCS (fragment): pUC18/19 multiple cloning site
    294..473     +  promoter       NOS promoter: nopaline synthase promoter
    507..1298    +  CDS            neo: KKA2_KLEPN - Also known as kan, nptII. Experimental evidence at protein level: Swiss-Prot protein existence level 1. Resistance to kanamycin, neomycin, paromomycin, ribostamycin, butirosin and gentamicin B. From Klebsiella pneumoniae.
   1341..1593    +  terminator     NOS terminator: nopaline synthase terminator and poly(A) signal
   1686..1710    -  misc_feature   LB T-DNA repeat: left border repeat from nopaline C58 T-DNA
   1969..1992    +  promoter       Pc promoter (fragment): intI1 (promoter lies within the coding sequence); class 1 integron promoter
   2168..2224    +  CDS            GmR (fragment): gentamycin acetyltransferase; aacC1; confers resistance to gentamycin
   2235..3022    +  CDS            SmR (fragment): aminoglycoside adenylyltransferase (Murphy, 1985); aadA; confers resistance to spectinomycin and streptomycin
   3268..3856    +  rep_origin     ori: high-copy-number ColE1/pMB1/pBR322/pUC origin of replication
   4042..4182    -  misc_feature   bom: basis of mobility region from pBR322
   4284..4323    -  CDS            rop (fragment): Rop protein, which maintains plasmids at low copy number; rop
   4526..4720    -  rep_origin     pVS1 oriV: origin of replication for the Pseudomonas plasmid pVS1 (Heeb et al., 2000)
   4786..5859    -  CDS            pVS1 RepA: replication protein from the Pseudomonas plasmid pVS1 (Heeb et al., 2000)
   6288..6917    -  CDS            pVS1 StaA: stability protein from the Pseudomonas plasmid pVS1 (Heeb et al., 2000)
   7477..7878    -  CDS            Y4CG_SINFN (fragment): Protein inferred from homology: Swiss-Prot protein existence level 3. From Sinorhizobium fredii (strain NBRC 101917 / NGR234).
   8248..8272    -  misc_feature   RB T-DNA repeat: right border repeat from nopaline C58 T-DNA
   8321..8533    +  CDS            IBMP_CAMVB (fragment): Experimental evidence at protein level: Swiss-Prot protein existence level 1. Enhances the ribosomal termination-reinitiation event leading to the translation of major open reading frames on the polycistronic viral RNAs. From Cauliflower mosaic virus (strain Bari 1) (CaMV).
   8615..9286    +  promoter       CaMV 35S promoter (enhanced): cauliflower mosaic virus 35S promoter with a duplicated enhancer region
   9298..9322    +  protein_bind   attB1: mutant version of attB; recombination site for the Gateway® BP reaction BP Clonase™
   9343..9498    +  CDS            IVD (fragment): IVD_ARATH - Experimental evidence at protein level: Swiss-Prot protein existence level 1. Involved in degradation of the branched-chain amino acids, phytol and lysine for the supply of carbon and electrons to the ETF/ETFQO complex during dark-induced sugar starvation. From Arabidopsis thaliana (Mouse-ear cress).
   9502..10194   +  CDS            eqFP611: eqFP611 is a basic (constitutively fluorescent) red fluorescent protein published in 2002, derived from Entacmaea quadricolor. It has very low acid sensitivity.
  10214..10238   -  protein_bind   attB2: mutant version of attB; recombination site for the Gateway® BP reaction BP Clonase™
  10240..10267   +  CDS            3xHA (fragment): three tandem HA epitope tags
  10308..10344   +  ncRNA          PK1-TEV CVMV: Accession: RF01102 - 5'-leader pseudoknot of TEV/CVMV
  10471..10500   +  misc_feature   MCS (fragment): pUC18/19 multiple cloning site
  10546..10705   +  polyA_signal   CaMV poly(A) signal (fragment): cauliflower mosaic virus polyadenylation signal
  10706..10726   +  misc_feature   MCS (fragment): pUC18/19 multiple cloning site
  11169..11513   +  promoter       CaMV 35S promoter: strong constitutive promoter from cauliflower mosaic virus
  11466..11512   +  promoter       minimal CaMV 35S promoter: minimal 35S promoter from cauliflower mosaic virus
  11545..11570   +  misc_feature   TMV Ω (fragment): translational enhancer from the tobacco mosaic virus 5'-leader sequence (Gallie et al., 1988)
  11613..11637   +  protein_bind   attB1: mutant version of attB; recombination site for the Gateway® BP reaction BP Clonase™
  11658..11849   +  CDS            SYFM_ARATH (fragment): Experimental evidence at protein level: Swiss-Prot protein existence level 1. Is responsible for the charging of tRNA(Phe) with phenylalanine in mitochondrial translation. From Arabidopsis thaliana (Mouse-ear cress).
  11863..11887   -  protein_bind   attB2: mutant version of attB; recombination site for the Gateway® BP reaction BP Clonase™
  11895..12614   +  CDS            EGFP: the original enhanced GFP (Yang et al., 1996) mammalian codon-optimized
  12679..152     +  polyA_signal   CaMV poly(A) signal (fragment) (across the origin): cauliflower mosaic virus polyadenylation signal
>Addgene plasmid #228370 | Athal_PheRS_TP_pK7fWG2_IVD_FP611 | addgene full sequence | sequence record 455840 | Addgene NGS Result
GAATAATGTGTGAGTAGTTCCCAGATAAGGGAATTAGGGTTCTTATAGGGTTTCGCTCATGTGTTGAGCA
TATAAGAAACCCTTAGTATGTATTTGTATTTGTAAAATACTTCTATCAATAAAATTTCTAATTCCTAAAA
CCAAAATCCAGTGACCTGCAGGCATGCGACGTCGGGCCCTCTAGAGGATCCCCGGGTACCGCGAATTATC
GATCATGAGCGGAGAATTAAGGGAGTCACGTTATGACCCCCGCCGATGACGCGGGACAAGCCGTTTTACG
TTTGGAACTGACAGAACCGCAACGTTGAAGGAGCCACTGAGCCGCGGGTTTCTGGAGTTTAATGAGCTAA
GCACATACGTCAGAAACCATTATTGCGCGTTCAAAAGTCGCCTAAGGTCACTATCAGCTAGCAAATATTT
CTTGTCAAAAATGCTCCACTGACGTTCCATAAATTCCCCTCGGTATCCAATTAGAGTCTCATATTCACTC
TCAACTCGATCGAGGCATGATTGAACAAGATGGATTGCACGCAGGTTCTCCGGCCGCTTGGGTGGAGAGG
CTATTCGGCTATGACTGGGCACAACAGACAATCGGCTGCTCTGATGCCGCCGTGTTCCGGCTGTCAGCGC
AGGGGCGCCCGGTTCTTTTTGTCAAGACCGACCTGTCCGGTGCCCTGAATGAACTCCAAGACGAGGCAGC
GCGGCTATCGTGGCTGGCCACGACGGGCGTTCCTTGCGCAGCTGTGCTCGACGTTGTCACTGAAGCGGGA
AGGGACTGGCTGCTATTGGGCGAAGTGCCGGGGCAGGATCTCCTGTCATCTCACCTTGCTCCTGCCGAGA
AAGTATCCATCATGGCTGATGCAATGCGGCGGCTGCATACGCTTGATCCGGCTACCTGCCCATTCGACCA
CCAAGCGAAACATCGCATCGAGCGAGCACGTACTCGGATGGAAGCCGGTCTTGTCGATCAGGATGATCTG
GACGAAGAGCATCAGGGGCTCGCGCCAGCCGAACTGTTCGCCAGGCTCAAGGCGCGGATGCCCGACGGCG
AGGATCTCGTCGTGACCCACGGCGATGCCTGCTTGCCGAATATCATGGTGGAAAATGGCCGCTTTTCTGG
ATTCATCGACTGTGGCCGGCTGGGTGTGGCGGACCGCTATCAGGACATAGCGTTGGCTACCCGTGATATT
GCTGAAGAGCTTGGCGGCGAATGGGCTGACCGCTTCCTCGTGCTTTACGGTATCGCCGCTCCCGATTCGC
AGCGCATCGCCTTCTATCGCCTTCTTGACGAGTTCTTCTGAGCGGGACTCTGGGGTTCGGACTCTAGCTA
GAGTCAAGCAGATCGTTCAAACATTTGGCAATAAAGTTTCTTAAGATTGAATCCTGTTGCCGGTCTTGCG
ATGATTATCATATAATTTCTGTTGAATTACGTTAAGCATGTAATAATTAACATGTAATGCATGACGTTAT
TTATGAGATGGGTTTTTATGATTAGAGTCCCGCAATTATACATTTAATACGCGATAGAAAACAAAATATA
GCGCGCAAACTAGGATAAATTATCGCGCGCGGTGTCATCTATGTTACTAGATCGACCGGCATGCAAGCTG
ATAATTCAATTCGGCGTTAATTCAGTACATTAAAAACGTCCGCAATGTGTTATTAAGTTGTCTAAGCGTC
AATTTGTTTACACCACAATATATCCTGCCACCAGCCAGCCAACAGCTCCCCGACCGGCAGCTCGGCACAA
AATCACCACTCGATACAGGCAGCCCATCAGTCCGGGACGGCGTCAGCGGGAGAGCCGTTGTAAGGCGGCA
GACTTTGCTCATGTTACCGATGCTATTCGGAAGAACGGCAACTAAGCTGCCGGGTTTGAAACACGGATGA
TCTCGCGGAGGGTAGCATGTTGATTGTAACGATGACAGAGCGTTGCTGCCTGTGATCAATTCGGGCACGA
ACCCAGTGGACATAAGCCTGTTCGGTTCGTAAGCTGTAATGCAAGTAGCGTATGCGCTCACGCAACTGGT
CCAGAACCTTGACCGAACGCAGCGGTGGTAACGGCGCAGTGGCGGTTTTCATGGCTTGTTATGACTGTTT
TTTTGGGGTACAGTCTATGCCTCGGGCATCCAAGCAGCAAGCGCGTTACGCCGTGGGTCGATGTTTGATG
TTATGGAGCAGCAACGATGTTACGCAGCAGGGCAGTCGCCCTAAAACAAAGTTAAACATCATGGGGGAAG
CGGTGATCGCCGAAGTATCGACTCAACTATCAGAGGTAGTTGGCGTCATCGAGCGCCATCTCGAACCGAC
GTTGCTGGCCGTACATTTGTACGGCTCCGCAGTGGATGGCGGCCTGAAGCCACACAGTGATATTGATTTG
CTGGTTACGGTGACCGTAAGGCTTGATGAAACAACGCGGCGAGCTTTGATCAACGACCTTTTGGAAACTT
CGGCTTCCCCTGGAGAGAGCGAGATTCTCCGCGCTGTAGAAGTCACCATTGTTGTGCACGACGACATCAT
TCCGTGGCGTTATCCAGCTAAGCGCGAACTGCAATTTGGAGAATGGCAGCGCAATGACATTCTTGCAGGT
ATCTTCGAGCCAGCCACGATCGACATTGATCTGGCTATCTTGCTGACAAAAGCAAGAGAACATAGCGTTG
CCTTGGTAGGTCCAGCGGCGGAGGAACTCTTTGATCCGGTTCCTGAACAGGATCTATTTGAGGCGCTAAA
TGAAACCTTAACGCTATGGAACTCGCCGCCCGACTGGGCTGGCGATGAGCGAAATGTAGTGCTTACGTTG
TCCCGCATTTGGTACAGCGCAGTAACCGGCAAAATCGCGCCGAAGGATGTCGCTGCCGACTGGGCAATGG
AGCGCCTGCCGGCCCAGTATCAGCCCGTCATACTTGAAGCTAGACAGGCTTATCTTGGACAAGAAGAAGA
TCGCTTGGCCTCGCGCGCAGATCAGTTGGAAGAATTTGTCCACTACGTGAAAGGCGAGATCACCAAGGTA
GTCGGCAAATAATGTCTAGCTAGAAATTCGTTCAAGCCGACGCCGCTTCGCGGCGCGGCTTAACTCAAGC
GTTAGATGCACTAAGCACATAATTGCTCACAGCCAAACTATCAGGTCAAGTCTGCTTTTATTATTTTTAA
GCGTGCATAATAAGCCCTACACAAATTGGGAGATATATCATGCATGACCAAAATCCCTTAACGTGAGTTT
TCGTTCCACTGAGCGTCAGACCCCGTAGAAAAGATCAAAGGATCTTCTTGAGATCCTTTTTTTCTGCGCG
TAATCTGCTGCTTGCAAACAAAAAAACCACCGCTACCAGCGGTGGTTTGTTTGCCGGATCAAGAGCTACC
AACTCTTTTTCCGAAGGTAACTGGCTTCAGCAGAGCGCAGATACCAAATACTGTCCTTCTAGTGTAGCCG
TAGTTAGGCCACCACTTCAAGAACTCTGTAGCACCGCCTACATACCTCGCTCTGCTAATCCTGTTACCAG
TGGCTGCTGCCAGTGGCGATAAGTCGTGTCTTACCGGGTTGGACTCAAGACGATAGTTACCGGATAAGGC
GCAGCGGTCGGGCTGAACGGGGGGTTCGTGCACACAGCCCAGCTTGGAGCGAACGACCTACACCGAACTG
AGATACCTACAGCGTGAGCTATGAGAAAGCGCCACGCTTCCCGAAGGGAGAAAGGCGGACAGGTATCCGG
TAAGCGGCAGGGTCGGAACAGGAGAGCGCACGAGGGAGCTTCCAGGGGGAAACGCCTGGTATCTTTATAG
TCCTGTCGGGTTTCGCCACCTCTGACTTGAGCGTCGATTTTTGTGATGCTCGTCAGGGGGGCGGAGCCTA
TGGAAAAACGCCAGCAACGCGGCCTTTTTACGGTTCCTGGCCTTTTGCTGGCCTTTTGCTCACATGTTCT
TTCCTGCGTTATCCCCTGATTCTGTGGATAACCGTATTACCGCCTTTGAGTGAGCTGATACCGCTCGCCG
CAGCCGAACGACCGAGCGCAGCGAGTCAGTGAGCGAGGAAGCGGAAGAGCGCCTGATGCGGTATTTTCTC
CTTACGCATCTGTGCGGTATTTCACACCGCATATGGTGCACTCTCAGTACAATCTGCTCTGATGCCGCAT
AGTTAAGCCAGTATACACTCCGCTATCGCTACGTGACTGGGTCATGGCTGCGCCCCGACACCCGCCAACA
CCCGCTGACGCGCCCTGACGGGCTTGTCTGCTCCCGGCATCCGCTTACAGACAAGCTGTGACCGTCTCCG
GGAGCTGCATGTGTCAGAGGTTTTCACCGTCATCACCGAAACGCGCGAGGCAGGGTGCCTTGATGTGGGC
GCCGGCGGTCGAGTGGCGACGGCGCGGCTTGTCCGCGCCCTGGTAGATTGCCTGGCCGTAGGCCAGCCAT
TTTTGAGCGGCCAGCGGCCGCGATAGGCCGACGCGAAGCGGCGGGGCGTAGGGAGCGCAGCGACCGAAGG
GTAGGCGCTTTTTGCAGCTCTTCGGCTGTGCGCTGGCCAGACAGTTATGCACAGGCCAGGCGGGTTTTAA
GAGTTTTAATAAGTTTTAAAGAGTTTTAGGCGGAAAAATCGCCTTTTTTCTCTTTTATATCAGTCACTTA
CATGTGTGACCGGTTCCCAATGTACGGCTTTGGGTTCCCAATGTACGGGTTCCGGTTCCCAATGTACGGC
TTTGGGTTCCCAATGTACGTGCTATCCACAGGAAAGAGACCTTTTCGACCTTTTTCCCCTGCTAGGGCAA
TTTGCCCTAGCATCTGCTCCGTACATTAGGAACCGGCGGATGCTTCGCCCTCGATCAGGTTGCGGTAGCG
CATGACTAGGATCGGGCCAGCCTGCCCCGCCTCCTCCTTCAAATCGTACTCCGGCAGGTCATTTGACCCG
ATCAGCTTGCGCACGGTGAAACAGAACTTCTTGAACTCTCCGGCGCTGCCACTGCGTTCGTAGATCGTCT
TGAACAACCATCTGGCTTCTGCCTTGCCTGCGGCGCGGCGTGCCAGGCGGTAGAGAAAACGGCCGATGCC
GGGATCGATCAAAAAGTAATCGGGGTGAACCGTCAGCACGTCCGGGTTCTTGCCTTCTGTGATCTCGCGG
TACATCCAATCAGCTAGCTCGATCTCGATGTACTCCGGCCGCCCGGTTTCGCTCTTTACGATCTTGTAGC
GGCTAATCAAGGCTTCACCCTCGGATACCGTCACCAGGCGGCCGTTCTTGGCCTTCTTCGTACGCTGCAT
GGCAACGTGCGTGGTGTTTAACCGAATGCAGGTTTCTACCAGGTCGTCTTTCTGCTTTCCGCCATCGGCT
CGCCGGCAGAACTTGAGTACGTCCGCAACGTGTGGACGGAACACGCGGCCGGGCTTGTCTCCCTTCCCTT
CCCGGTATCGGTTCATGGATTCGGTTAGATGGGAAACCGCCATCAGTACCAGGTCGTAATCCCACACACT
GGCCATGCCGGCCGGCCCTGCGGAAACCTCTACGTGCCCGTCTGGAAGCTCGTAGCGGATCACCTCGCCA
GCTCGTCGGTCACGCTTCGACAGACGGAAAACGGCCACGTCCATGATGCTGCGACTATCGCGGGTGCCCA
CGTCATAGAGCATCGGAACGAAAAAATCTGGTTGCTCGTCGCCCTTGGGCGGCTTCCTAATCGACGGCGC
ACCGGCTGCCGGCGGTTGCCGGGATTCTTTGCGGATTCGATCAGCGGCCGCTTGCCACGATTCACCGGGG
CGTGCTTCTGCCTCGATGCGTTGCCGCTGGGCGGCCTGCGCGGCCTTCAACTTCTCCACCAGGTCATCAC
CCAGCGCCGCGCCGATTTGTACCGGGCCGGATGGTTTGCGACCGCTCACGCCGATTCCTCGGGCTTGGGG
GTTCCAGTGCCATTGCAGGGCCGGCAGACAACCCAGCCGCTTACGCCTGGCCAACCGCCCGTTCCTCCAC
ACATGGGGCATTCCACGGCGTCGGTGCCTGGTTGTTCTTGATTTTCCATGCCGCCTCCTTTAGCCGCTAA
AATTCATCTACTCATTTATTCATTTGCTCATTTACTCTGGTAGCTGCGCGATGTATTCAGATAGCAGCTC
GGTAATGGTCTTGCCTTGGCGTACCGCGTACATCTTCAGCTTGGTGTGATCCTCCGCCGGCAACTGAAAG
TTGACCCGCTTCATGGCTGGCGTGTCTGCCAGGCTGGCCAACGTTGCAGCCTTGCTGCTGCGTGCGCTCG
GACGGCCGGCACTTAGCGTGTTTGTGCTTTTGCTCATTTTCTCTTTACCTCATTAACTCAAATGAGTTTT
GATTTAATTTCAGCGGCCAGCGCCTGGACCTCGCGGGCAGCGTCGCCCTCGGGTTCTGATTCAAGAACGG
TTGTGCCGGCGGCGGCAGTGCCTGGGTAGCTCACGCGCTGCGTGATACGGGACTCAAGAATGGGCAGCTC
GTACCCGGCCAGCGCCTCGGCAACCTCACCGCCGATGCGCGTGCCTTTGATCGCCCGCGACACGACAAAG
GCCGCTTGTAGCCTTCCATCCGTGACCTCAATGCGCTGCTTAACCAGCTCCACCAGGTCGGCGGTGGCCC
ATATGTCGTAAGGGCTTGGCTGCACCGGAATCAGCACGAAGTCGGCTGCCTTGATCGCGGACACAGCCAA
GTCCGCCGCCTGGGGCGCTCCGTCGATCACTACGAAGTCGCGCCGGCCGATGGCCTTCACGTCGCGGTCA
ATCGTCGGGCGGTCGATGCCGACAACGGTTAGCGGTTGATCTTCCCGCACGGCCGCCCAATCGCGGGCAC
TGCCCTGGGGATCGGAATCGACTAACAGAACATCGGCCCCGGCGAGTTGCAGGGCGCGGGCTAGATGGGT
TGCGATGGTCGTCTTGCCTGACCCGCCTTTCTGGTTAAGTACAGCGATAACCTTCATGCGTTCCCCTTGC
GTATTTGTTTATTTACTCATCGCATCATATACGCAGCGACCGCATGACGCAAGCTGTTTTACTCAAATAC
ACATCACCTTTTTAGACGGCGGCGCTCGGTTTCTTCAGCGGCCAAGCTGGCCGGCCAGGCCGCCAGCTTG
GCATCAGACAAACCGGCCAGGATTTCATGCAGCCGCACGGTTGAGACGTGCGCGGGCGGCTCGAACACGT
ACCCGGCCGCGATCATCTCCGCCTCGATCTCTTCGGTAATGAAAAACGGTTCGTCCTGGCCGTCCTGGTG
CGGTTTCATGCTTGTTCCTCTTGGCGTTCATTCTCGGCGGCCGCCAGGGCGTCGGCCTCGGTCAATGCGT
CCTCACGGAAGGCACCGCGCCGCCTGGCCTCGGTGGGCGTCACTTCCTCGCTGCGCTCAAGTGCGCGGTA
CAGGGTCGAGCGATGCACGCCAAGCAGTGCAGCCGCCTCTTTCACGGTGCGGCCTTCCTGGTCGATCAGC
TCGCGGGCGTGCGCGATCTGTGCCGGGGTGAGGGTAGGGCGGGGGCCAAACTTCACGCCTCGGGCCTTGG
CGGCCTCGCGCCCGCTCCGGGTGCGGTCGATGATTAGGGAACGCTCGAACTCGGCAATGCCGGCGAACAC
GGTCAACACCATGCGGCCGGCCGGCGTGGTGGTGTCGGCCCACGGCTCTGCCAGGCTACGCAGGCCCGCG
CCGGCCTCCTGGATGCGCTCGGCAATGTCCAGTAGGTCGCGGGTGCTGCGGGCCAGGCGGTCTAGCCTGG
TCACTGTCACAACGTCGCCAGGGCGTAGGTGGTCAAGCATCCTGGCCAGCTCCGGGCGGTCGCGCCTGGT
GCCGGTGATCTTCTCGGAAAACAGCTTGGTGCAGCCGGCCGCGTGCAGTTCGGCCCGTTGGTTGGTCAAG
TCCTGGTCGTCGGTGCTGACGCGGGCATAGCCCAGCAGGCCAGCGGCGGCGCTCTTGTTCATGGCGTAAT
GTCTCCGGTTCTAGTCGCAAGTATTCTACTTTATGCGACTAAAACACGCGACAAGAAAACGCCAGGAAAA
GGGCAGGGCGGCAGCCTGTCGCGTAACTTAGGACTTGTGCGACATGTCGTTTTCAGAAGACGGCTGCACT
GAACGTCAGAAGCCGACTGCACTATAGCAGCGGAGGGGTTGGATCAAAGTACTTTAAAGTACTTTAAAGT
ACTTTAAAGTACTTTGATCCCGAGGGGAACCCTGTGGTTGGCATGCACATACAAATGGACGAACGGATAA
ACCTTTTCACGCCCTTTTAAATATCCGATTATTCTAATAAACGCTCTTTTCTCTTAGGTTTACCCGCCAA
TATATCCTGTCAAACACTGATAGTTTAAACTGAAGGCGGGAAACGACAATCTGATCCAAGCTCAAGCTAA
GCTTGAGCTCTCCCATATGGTCGACTAGAGCCAAGCTGATCTCCTTTGCCCCGGAGATCACCATGGACGA
CTTTCTCTATCTCTACGATCTAGGAAGAAAGTTCGACGGAGAAGGTGACGATACCATGTTCACCACCGAT
AATGAGAAGATTAGCCTCTTCAATTTCAGAAAGAATGCTGACCCACAGATGGTTAGAGAGGCTGCAGGTC
AACATGGTGGAGCACGACACACTTGTCTACTCCAAAAATATCAAAGATACAGTCTCAGAAGACCAAAGGG
CAATTGAGACTTTTCAACAAAGGGTAATATCCGGAAACCTCCTCGGATTCCATTGCCCAGCTATCTGTCA
CTTTATTGTGAAGATAGTGGAAAAGGAAGGTGGCTCCTACAAATGCCATCATTGCGATAAAGGAAAGGCC
ATCGTTGAAGATGCCTCTGCCGACAGTGGTCCCAAAGATGGACCCCCACCCACGAGGAGCATCGTGGAAA
AAGAAGACGTTCCAACCACGTCTTCAAAGCAAGTGGATTGATGTGATAACATGGTGGAGCACGACACACT
TGTCTACTCCAAAAATATCAAAGATACAGTCTCAGAAGACCAAAGGGCAATTGAGACTTTTCAACAAAGG
GTAATATCCGGAAACCTCCTCGGATTCCATTGCCCAGCTATCTGTCACTTTATTGTGAAGATAGTGGAAA
AGGAAGGTGGCTCCTACAAATGCCATCATTGCGATAAAGGAAAGGCCATCGTTGAAGATGCCTCTGCCGA
CAGTGGTCCCAAAGATGGACCCCCACCCACGAGGAGCATCGTGGAAAAAGAAGACGTTCCAACCACGTCT
TCAAAGCAAGTGGATTGATGTGATATCTCCACTGACGTAAGGGATGACGCACAATCCCACTATCCTTCGC
AAGACCCTTCCTCTATATAAGGAAGTTCATTTCATTTGGAGAGGACCTCGAGAATTCACAAGTTTGTACA
AAAAAGCAGGCTCCGCGGCCGCCCCCTTCACCATGCAGAGGTTTTTCTCCGCCAGATCGATTCTCGGTTA
CGCCGTCAAGACGCGGAGGAGGTCTTTCTCTTCTCGTTCTTCGTCTCTCCTATTCGACGACACTCAGTTA
CAGTTTAAAGAAAGTGTATCCAAGTTTGCGCAAGATAGGATCCCGCACGGGATGAACTCACTGATCAAGG
AAAATATGCGTATGATGGTGGTCATGGAAGGTTCGGTCAACGGCTACCAATTCAAATGCACAGGTGAAGG
AGATGGCAATCCATACATGGGAACTCAAACCATGAGGATCAAAGTCGTCGAGGGAGGACCTCTGCCATTT
GCCTTTGACATTCTTGCCACAAGCTTCATGTATGGCAGCAAGACTTTTATCAAGCACACTAAAGGCATTC
CTGATTTCTTTAAACAGTCCTTTCCTGAGGGTTTTACTTGGGAAAGAGTTACAAGATACGAAGATGGTGG
AGTCTTTACCGTTATGCAGGACACCAGCCTTGAAGATGGCTGTCTCGTTTACCACGCCAAAGTCACTGGG
GTAAACTTTCCCTCCAATGGTGCCGTGATGCAGAAGAAGACCAAGGGTTGGGAGCCAAATACAGAGATGC
TGTATCCAGCAGATGGTGGTCTGAGGGGATACTCTCAAATGGCACTGAATGTTGATGGTGGTGGCTATCT
GTCTTGCTCTTTCGAAACAACTTACAGGTCAAAAAAGACCGTCGAGAACTTCAAGATGCCCGGTTTCCAT
TTTGTTGATCACCGCCTGGAAAGGTTAGAGGAAAGTGACAAGGAAATGTTCGTAGTACAACACGAACACG
CAGTTGCCAAGTTCTGTGACCTTCCATCCAAACTGGGACGTCTTTGAAAGGGTGGGCGCGCCGACCCAGC
TTTCTTGTACAAAGTGGTTTACCCATACGATGTTCCAGATTACGCTTGAGAGCTCGCATAATTCTCAACA
CAACATATACAAAACAAACGAATCTCAAGCAATCAAGCATTCTACTTCTATTGCAGCAATTTAAATCATT
TCTTTTAAAGCAAAAGCAATTTTCTGAAAATTTTCACCATTTACGAACGATAGCCATGGCACTCATCTTT
GGCACAGTCAACGCTAACATCCTGAAGGAAGTGTTCGGTGGAGCTCGGTACCCGGGGATCCTCTAGAGTC
CGCAAAAATCACCAGTCTCTCTCTACAAATCTATCTCTCTCTATTTTTCTCCAGAATAATGTGTGAGTAG
TTCCCAGATAAGGGAATTAGGGTTCTTATAGGGTTTCGCTCATGTGTTGAGCATATAAGAAACCCTTAGT
ATGTATTTGTATTTGTAAAATACTTCTATCAATAAAATTTCTAATTCCTAAAACCAAAATCCAGTGACCT
GCAGGCATGCAAGCTTGGCACTGGCCCTACGCGGCAGGTCTCATCAAGACGATCTACCCGAGTAATAATC
TCCAGGAGATCAAATACCTTCCCAAGAAGGTTAAAGATGCAGTCAAAAGATTCAGGACTAACTGCATCAA
GAACACAGAGAAAGATATATTTCTCAAGATCAGAAGTACTATTCCAGTATGGACGATTCAAGGCTTGCTT
CATAAACCAAGGCAAGTAATAGAGATTGGAGTCTCTAAGAAAGTAGTTCCTACTGAATCAAAGGCCATGG
AGTCAAAAATTCAGATCGAGGATCTAACAGAACTCGCCGTGAAGACTGGCGAACAGTTCATACAGAGTCT
TTTACGACTCAATGACAAGAAGAAAATCTTCGTCAACATGGTGGAGCACGACACTCTCGTCTACTCCAAG
AATATCAAAGATACAGTCTCAGAAGACCAAAGGGCTATTGAGACTTTTCAACAAAGGGTAATATCGGGAA
ACCTCCTCGGATTCCATTGCCCAGCTATCTGTCACTTCATCAAAAGGACAGTAGAAAAGGAAGGTGGCAC
CTACAAATGCCATCATTGCGATAAAGGAAAGGCTATCGTTCAAGATGCCCCTGCCGACAGTGGTCCCAAA
GATGGACCCCCACCCACGAGGAGCATCGTGGAAAAAGAAGACGTTCCAACCACGTCTTCAAAGCAAGTGG
ATTGATGTGATATCTCCACTGACGTAAGGGATGACGCACAATCCCACTATCCTTCGCAAGACCCTTCCTC
TATATAAGGAAGTTCATTTCATTTGGAGAGGACTCCGGTATTTTTACAACAATTACCACAACAAAACAAA
CAACAAACAACATTACAATTTACTATTCTAGTCGACCTGCAGGCGGCCGCACTAGTGATATCACAAGTTT
GTACAAAAAAGCAGGCTCCGCGGCCGCCCCCTTCACCATGACCGTTTTCTCAGTTCAGTCCACTATCTTC
AGTCGAGCCTCCGTAGCTCTTCTCTCGAGCAATGGCTTCAAACGATTTTCATTCGTTTCTTCGTTTTCTT
CCTCCGCCGCTTACTCTCCACCTAAAATGAGGAAGCGTCGCTACCCAATCGTCTCTGCTGTTGATATTGG
TGGCGTCGCAATCGCTAAGGGTGGGCGCGCCGACCCAGCTTTCTTGTACAAAGTGGTGATATCAATGGTG
AGCAAGGGCGAGGAGCTGTTCACCGGGGTGGTGCCCATCCTGGTCGAGCTGGACGGCGACGTAAACGGCC
ACAAGTTCAGCGTGTCCGGCGAGGGCGAGGGCGATGCCACCTACGGCAAGCTGACCCTGAAGTTCATCTG
CACCACCGGCAAGCTGCCCGTGCCCTGGCCCACCCTCGTGACCACCCTGACCTACGGCGTGCAGTGCTTC
AGCCGCTACCCCGACCACATGAAGCAGCACGACTTCTTCAAGTCCGCCATGCCCGAAGGCTACGTCCAGG
AGCGCACCATCTTCTTCAAGGACGACGGCAACTACAAGACCCGCGCCGAGGTGAAGTTCGAGGGCGACAC
CCTGGTGAACCGCATCGAGCTGAAGGGCATCGACTTCAAGGAGGACGGCAACATCCTGGGGCACAAGCTG
GAGTACAACTACAACAGCCACAACGTCTATATCATGGCCGACAAGCAGAAGAACGGCATCAAGGTGAACT
TCAAGATCCGCCACAACATCGAGGACGGCAGCGTGCAGCTCGCCGACCACTACCAGCAGAACACCCCCAT
CGGCGACGGCCCCGTGCTGCTGCCCGACAACCACTACCTGAGCACCCAGTCCGCCCTGAGCAAAGACCCC
AACGAGAAGCGCGATCACATGGTCCTGCTGGAGTTCGTGACCGCCGCCGGGATCACTCTCGGCATGGACG
AGCTGTACAAGTAACCGCGGCCATGCTAGAGTCCGCAAAAATCACCAGTCTCTCTCTACAAATCTATCTC
TCTCTATTTTTCTCCA
